>Addgene plasmid #100450 | pCMV_mEm_4GS_LF82_0557 | addgene full sequence | sequence record 210847 | Addgene NGS Result
AAGGAGAAAATACCGCATCAGGCGCCATTCGCCATTCAGGCTGCGCAACTGTTGGGAAGGGCGATCGGTG
CGGGCCTCTTCGCTATTACGCCAGCTGGCGAAAGGGGGATGTGCTGCAAGGCGATTAAGTTGGGTAACGC
CAGGGTTTTCCCAGTCACGACGTTGTAAAACGACGGCCAGTGAGTTCGAGCTTGCATGCCTGCAGGTCGT
TACATAACTTACGGTAAATGGCCCGCCTGGCTGACCGCCCAACGACCCCCGCCCATTGACGTCAATAATG
ACGTATGTTCCCATAGTAACGCCAATAGGGACTTTCCATTGACGTCAATGGGTGGAGTATTTACGGTAAA
CTGCCCACTTGGCAGTACATCAAGTGTATCATATGCCAAGTACGCCCCCTATTGACGTCAATGACGGTAA
ATGGCCCGCCTGGCATTATGCCCAGTACATGACCTTATGGGACTTTCCTACTTGGCAGTACATCTACGTA
TTAGTCATCGCTATTACCATGGTGATGCGGTTTTGGCAGTACATCAATGGGCGTGGATAGCGGTTTGACT
CACGGGGATTTCCAAGTCTCCACCCCATTGACGTCAATGGGAGTTTGTTTTGGCACCAAAATCAACGGGA
CTTTCCAAAATGTCGTAACAACTCCGCCCCATTGACGCAAATGGGCGGTAGGCGTGTACGGTGGGAGGTC
TATATAAGCAGAGCTCGTTTAGTGAACCGTCAGATCGCCTGGAGACGCCATCCACGCTGTTTTGACCTCC
ATAGAAGACACCGGGACCGATCCAGCCTCCGGACTCTAGAGGATCCGGTACTAGAGGAACTGAAAAACCA
GAAAGTTAACTGGTAAGTTTAGTCTTTTTGTCTTTTATTTCAGGTCCCGGATCCGGTGGTGGTGCAAATC
AAAGAACTGCTCCTCAGTGGATGTTGCCTTTACTTCTAGGCCTGTACGGAAGTGTTACTTCTGCTCTAAA
AGCTGCGGAATTGTACCCGCGGGCCCACCATGGTGAGCAAGGGCGAGGAGCTGTTCACCGGGGTGGTGCC
CATCCTGGTCGAGCTGGACGGCGACGTAAACGGCCACAAGTTCAGCGTGTCCGGCGAGGGCGAGGGCGAT
GCCACCTACGGCAAGCTGACCCTGAAGTTCATCTGCACCACCGGCAAGCTGCCCGTGCCCTGGCCCACCC
TCGTGACCACCTTGACCTACGGCGTGCAGTGCTTCGCCCGCTACCCCGACCACATGAAGCAGCACGACTT
CTTCAAGTCCGCCATGCCCGAAGGCTACGTCCAGGAGCGCACCATCTTCTTCAAGGACGACGGCAACTAC
AAGACCCGCGCCGAGGTGAAGTTCGAGGGCGACACCCTGGTGAACCGCATCGAGCTGAAGGGCATCGACT
TCAAGGAGGACGGCAACATCCTGGGGCACAAGCTGGAGTACAACTACAACAGCCACAAGGTCTATATCAC
CGCCGACAAGCAGAAGAACGGCATCAAGGTGAACTTCAAGACCCGCCACAACATCGAGGACGGCAGCGTG
CAGCTCGCCGACCACTACCAGCAGAACACCCCCATCGGCGACGGCCCCGTGCTGCTGCCCGACAACCACT
ACCTGAGCACCCAGTCCAAGCTGAGCAAAGACCCCAACGAGAAGCGCGATCACATGGTCCTGCTGGAGTT
CGTGACCGCCGCCGGGATCACTCTCGGCATGGACGAGCTGTACAAGCGAATTGGTGGAGGGGGCGGTTCC
GGTGGCGGAGGTTCCCGAATTCGTCGACGGAGATCTGATATGAACAGGAAAGAATATGCTATGAACCCTT
ATATTTATCTTGGTGGCGCAATACTTGCAGAGGTCATTGGTACAACCTTAATGAAGTTTTCAGAGGGGTT
TACACGGTTATGGCCCTCTGTTGGCACAATTATTTGCTATTGTGCATCATTCTGGTTATTAGCTCAGACG
CTGGCTTATATACCTACAGGGATTGCTTATGCTATCTGGTCAGGAGTCGGTATCGTTCTGATTAGTTTGC
TTTCCTGGGGATTTTTTGGTCAACGACTGGACCTGCCAGCTATCATAGGCATGATGTTGATTTGTGCCGG
TGTGTTAGTCATTAACTTGTTGTCACGAAGTGCACCGCATTGAATCGGTACCCTCGAGAAGCTTGCGGCC
GCGGGGATCCAGACATGATAAGATACATTGATGAGTTTGGACAAACCACAACTAGAATGCAGTGAAAAAA
ATGCTTTATTTGTGAAATTTGTGATGCTATTGCTTTATTTGTAACCATTATAAGCTGCAATAAACAAGTT
AACAACAACAATTGCATTCATTTTATGTTTCAGGTTCAGGGGGAGGTGTGGGAGGTTTTTTCGGATCCTC
TAGAGTCGATCTGCAGGCATGCTAGCTTGGCGTAATCATGGTCATAGCTGTTTCCTGTGTGAAATTGTTA
TCCGCTCACAATTCCACACAACATACGAGCCGGAAGCATAAAGTGTAAAGCCTGGGGTGCCTAATGAGTG
AGCTAACTCACATTAATTGCGTTGCGCTCACTGCCCGCTTTCCAGTCGGGAAACCTGTCGTGCCAGCTGC
ATTAATGAATCGGCCAACGCGCGGGGAGAGGCGGTTTGCGTATTGGGCGCTCTTCCGCTTCCTCGCTCAC
TGACTCGCTGCGCTCGGTCGTTCGGCTGCGGCGAGCGGTATCAGCTCACTCAAAGGCGGTAATACGGTTA
TCCACAGAATCAGGGGATAACGCAGGAAAGAACATGTGAGCAAAAGGCCAGCAAAAGGCCAGGAACCGTA
AAAAGGCCGCGTTGCTGGCGTTTTTCCATAGGCTCCGCCCCCCTGACGAGCATCACAAAAATCGACGCTC
AAGTCAGAGGTGGCGAAACCCGACAGGACTATAAAGATACCAGGCGTTTCCCCCTGGAAGCTCCCTCGTG
CGCTCTCCTGTTCCGACCCTGCCGCTTACCGGATACCTGTCCGCCTTTCTCCCTTCGGGAAGCGTGGCGC
TTTCTCATAGCTCACGCTGTAGGTATCTCAGTTCGGTGTAGGTCGTTCGCTCCAAGCTGGGCTGTGTGCA
CGAACCCCCCGTTCAGCCCGACCGCTGCGCCTTATCCGGTAACTATCGTCTTGAGTCCAACCCGGTAAGA
CACGACTTATCGCCACTGGCAGCAGCCACTGGTAACAGGATTAGCAGAGCGAGGTATGTAGGCGGTGCTA
CAGAGTTCTTGAAGTGGTGGCCTAACTACGGCTACACTAGAAGAACAGTATTTGGTATCTGCGCTCTGCT
GAAGCCAGTTACCTTCGGAAAAAGAGTTGGTAGCTCTTGATCCGGCAAACAAACCACCGCTGGTAGCGGT
GGTTTTTTTGTTTGCAAGCAGCAGATTACGCGCAGAAAAAAAGGATCTCAAGAAGATCCTTTGATCTTTT
CTACGGGGTCTGACGCTCAGTGGAACGAAAACTCACGTTAAGGGATTTTGGTCATGAGATTATCAAAAAG
GATCTTCACCTAGATCCTTTTAAATTAAAAATGAAGTTTTAAATCAATCTAAAGTATATATGAGTAAACT
TGGTCTGACAGTTACCAATGCTTAATCAGTGAGGCACCTATCTCAGCGATCTGTCTATTTCGTTCATCCA
TAGTTGCCTGACTCCCCGTCGTGTAGATAACTACGATACGGGAGGGCTTACCATCTGGCCCCAGTGCTGC
AATGATACCGCGAGACCCACGCTCACCGGCTCCAGATTTATCAGCAATAAACCAGCCAGCCGGAAGGGCC
GAGCGCAGAAGTGGTCCTGCAACTTTATCCGCCTCCATCCAGTCTATTAATTGTTGCCGGGAAGCTAGAG
TAAGTAGTTCGCCAGTTAATAGTTTGCGCAACGTTGTTGCCATTGCTACAGGCATCGTGGTGTCACGCTC
GTCGTTTGGTATGGCTTCATTCAGCTCCGGTTCCCAACGATCAAGGCGAGTTACATGATCCCCCATGTTG
TGCAAAAAAGCGGTTAGCTCCTTCGGTCCTCCGATCGTTGTCAGAAGTAAGTTGGCCGCAGTGTTATCAC
TCATGGTTATGGCAGCACTGCATAATTCTCTTACTGTCATGCCATCCGTAAGATGCTTTTCTGTGACTGG
TGAGTACTCAACCAAGTCATTCTGAGAATAGTGTATGCGGCGACCGAGTTGCTCTTGCCCGGCGTCAATA
CGGGATAATACCGCGCCACATAGCAGAACTTTAAAAGTGCTCATCATTGGAAAACGTTCTTCGGGGCGAA
AACTCTCAAGGATCTTACCGCTGTTGAGATCCAGTTCGATGTAACCCACTCGTGCACCCAACTGATCTTC
AGCATCTTTTACTTTCACCAGCGTTTCTGGGTGAGCAAAAACAGGAAGGCAAAATGCCGCAAAAAAGGGA
ATAAGGGCGACACGGAAATGTTGAATACTCATACTCTTCCTTTTTCAATATTATTGAAGCATTTATCAGG
GTTATTGTCTCATGAGCGGATACATATTTGAATGTATTTAGAAAAATAAACAAATAGGGGTTCCGCGCAC
ATTTCCCCGAAAAGTGCCACCTGACGTCTAAGAAACCATTATTATCATGACATTAACCTATAAAAATAGG
CGTATCACGAGGCCCTTTCGTCTCGCGCGTTTCGGTGATGACGGTGAAAACCTCTGACACATGCAGCTCC
CGGAGACGGTCACAGCTTGTCTGTAAGCGGATGCCGGGAGCAGACAAGCCCGTCAGGGCGCGTCAGCGGG
TGTTGGCGGGTGTCGGGGCTGGCTTAACTATGCGGCATCAGAGCAGATTGTACTGAGAGTGCACCATATG
CGGTGTGAAATACCGCACAGATGCGT
Features (pLannotate 1.2.2; 17 found; start..end, strand, type, name):
     28..183     -  CDS            lacZα (fragment): LacZα fragment of β-galactosidase; lacZ fragment
    189..209     -  misc_feature   MCS (fragment): pUC18/19 multiple cloning site
    208..511     +  enhancer       CMV enhancer: human cytomegalovirus immediate early enhancer
    512..715     +  promoter       CMV promoter: human cytomegalovirus (CMV) immediate early promoter
    853..949     +  intron         SV40 intron: modified SV40 intron with splice donor and acceptor sites
   1010..1726    +  CDS            mEmerald: mEmerald is a basic (constitutively fluorescent) green fluorescent protein published in 1998, derived from Aequorea victoria. It is reported to be a very rapidly-maturing monomer with moderate acid sensitivity.
   1811..2140    +  CDS            emrE: EMRE_ECOLI - Also known as eb, mvrC. Experimental evidence at protein level: Swiss-Prot protein existence level 1. Multidrug efflux protein that confers resistance to a wide range of toxic compounds, including ethidium, methyl viologen, acriflavine, tetraphenylphosphonium (TPP(+)), benzalkonium, propidium, dequalinium and the aminoglycoside antibiotics streptomycin and tobramycin (PubMed:7896833, PubMed:9050242, PubMed:10681497, PubMed:11574548, PubMed:15371426, PubMed:18024586, PubMed:18295794, PubMed:23042996, PubMed:24448799). Can also transport the osmoprotectants betaine and choline (PubM
   2176..2310    -  polyA_signal   SV40 poly(A) signal: SV40 polyadenylation signal
   2445..2461    -  protein_bind   lac operator: The lac repressor binds to the lac operator to inhibit transcription in E. coli. This inhibition can be relieved by adding lactose or isopropyl-β-D-thiogalactopyranoside (IPTG). lac repressor encoded by lacI
   2469..2499    -  promoter       lac promoter: promoter for the E. coli lac operon
   2514..2535    -  protein_bind   CAP binding site: CAP binding activates transcription in the presence of cAMP. E. coli catabolite activator protein
   2548..2640    -  CDS            lacI (fragment): lac repressor; lacI; The lac repressor binds to the lac operator to inhibit transcription in E. coli. This inhibition can be relieved by adding lactose or isopropyl-β-D-thiogalactopyranoside (IPTG).
   2823..3411    -  rep_origin     ori: high-copy-number ColE1/pMB1/pBR322/pUC origin of replication
   3582..4442    -  CDS            AmpR: β-lactamase; bla; confers resistance to ampicillin, carbenicillin, and related antibiotics
   4443..4547    -  promoter       AmpR promoter: bla
   4642..4677    +  CDS            rop (fragment): Rop protein, which maintains plasmids at low copy number; rop
   4779..22      +  misc_feature   bom (fragment) (across the origin): basis of mobility region from pBR322
