[The description below was written by a language model from this plasmid's Addgene catalogue record and pLannotate feature annotations shown in this document.]
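Description:
pCMV_mEm_4GS_LF82_0557 is a mammalian expression plasmid built on a pUC-type pCMV backbone. It produces an Escherichia coli LF82 open reading frame as a green fluorescent fusion protein in cultured mammalian cells. In bacteria it is maintained at high copy from a ColE1/pUC-family origin and selected with ampicillin through the β-lactamase gene and its native promoter. The annotation also finds leftover cloning-vector sequence: fragments of lacZα, the pUC multiple cloning site, the lac promoter/operator and CAP site, and short pieces of lacI, rop and bom. These have no role in the mammalian cassette.

The expression unit consists of the human cytomegalovirus immediate-early enhancer and promoter, followed by a modified SV40 intron that supports transcript processing. Next comes the mEmerald coding sequence, a rapidly maturing monomeric GFP derivative. The 354 bp LF82_0557 insert lies downstream of mEmerald, so the fluorescent protein is at the N-terminus of the fusion. The "4GS" in the name suggests a glycine-serine linker between the two, although the record does not annotate one. The insert was introduced by ligation-independent cloning. The feature table matches most of it to emrE, the small E. coli multidrug efflux transporter, indicating that LF82_0557 is the LF82 homologue of that gene. An SV40 polyadenylation signal ends the cassette. No mammalian selection marker is annotated, which fits transient transfection.

According to the associated publication title, the plasmid belongs to a multi-phenotypic imaging screen that sought bacterial effectors by expressing them exogenously in HeLa cells. In that setting the mEmerald tag would identify expressing cells and show where the protein localises.
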