Addgene plasmid #100450: pCMV_mEm_4GS_LF82_0557
Purpose: Mammalian expression of E. coli LF82_0557 CDS fused to mEmerald
Depositing lab: Alan Huett. Depositing organization: University of Nottingham. Publication: A multi-phenotypic imaging screen to identify bacterial effectors by exogenous expression in a HeLa cell line. Collins A, Huett A. Sci Data. 2018 May 15;5:180081. doi: 10.1038/sdata.2018.81. PubMed 29762554.
Backbone
  Vector backbone: pCMV
  Backbone size w/o insert (bp): 4502
  Vector type: Mammalian Expression
Growth in bacteria
  Bacterial resistance: Ampicillin, 100 μg/mL
  Growth temperature: 37°C
  Growth strain: XL1 Blue
  Copy number: High Copy
Gene/Insert
  Gene/Insert name: LF82_0557
  Insert size (bp): 354
  Promoter: CMV
  Tag / fusion protein: mEmerald (N terminal on backbone)
  Cloning method: Ligation Independent Cloning
  Sequencing primers: 5′ ACTTCTGCTCTAAAAGCTGCGG; 3′ CACTGCATTCTAGTTGTGGTTTGTC
Terms and licenses: Academic/Nonprofit Terms; Industry Terms: Not Available to Industry
How to cite: pCMV_mEm_4GS_LF82_0557 was a gift from Alan Huett (Addgene plasmid # 100450 ; http://n2t.net/addgene:100450 ; RRID:Addgene_100450)
