>Addgene plasmid #100450 | pCMV_mEm_4GS_LF82_0557 | depositor partial sequence | sequence record 183760 | Sequence across LF82 gene insert region
CTCGGCATGGACGAGCTGTACAAGCGAATTGGTGGAGGGGGCGGTTCCGGTGGCGGAGGTTCCCGAATTC
GTCGACGGAGATCTGATATGAACAGGAAAGAATATGCTATGAACCCTTATATTTATCTTGGTGGCGCAAT
ACTTGCAGAGGTCATTGGTACAACCTTAATGAAGTTTTCAGAGGGGTTTACACGGTTATGGCCCTCTGTT
GGCACAATTATTTGCTATTGTGCATCATTCTGGTTATTAGCTCAGACGCTGGCTTATATACCTACAGGGA
TTGCTTATGCTATCTGGTCAGGAGTCGGTATCGTTCTGATTAGTTTGCTTTCCTGGGGATTTTTTGGTCA
ACGACTGGACCTGCCAGCTATCATAGGCATGATGTTGATTTGTGCCGGTGTGTTAGTCATTAACTTGTTG
TCACGAAGTGCACCGCATTGAATCGGTACCCTCGAGAAGCTTGCGGCCGCGGGGATCCAGACATGATAAG
ATACATTGATGAGTTTGGACAAACCACAACTAGAATGCAGTGAAAAAAATGCTTTATTTGTGAAATTTGT
GATGCTATTGCTTTATTTGTAACCATTATAAGCTGCAATAAACAAGTTAACAACAACAATTGCATTCATT
TTATGTTTCAGGTTCAGGGGGAGGTGTGGGAGGTTTTTTCGGATCCTCTAGAGTCGATCTGCAGGCATGC
TAGCTTGGCGTAATCATGGTCATAGCTGTTTCCTGTGTGAAATTGTTATCCGCTCACAATTCCACACAAC
ATACGAGCCGGAAGCATAAAGTGTAAAGCCTGGGGTGCCTAATGAGTGAGCTAACTCACATTAATTGCGT
TGCGCTCACTGCCCGCTTTCCAGTCGGGAAACCTGTCGTGCCAGCTGCATTAATGAATCGGCCAACGCGC
GGGGAGAGGCGGTTTGCGTATTGGGCGCTCTTCCGCTTCCTCGCTCACTGACTCGCTGCGCTCGGTCGTT
CNGCTGCGGCGAGCGGTANCAGCTCACTCAAAGGCGGTATACGNTTATCCACAGAATCNGGGA
